>Addgene plasmid #133620 | ActinS14V.CIB.GFP | addgene full sequence | sequence record 263646 | Addgene NGS Result
TTTTGCTCACATGTTCTTTCCTGCGTTATCCCCTGATTCTGTGGATAACCGTATTACCGCCATGCATTAG
TTATTAATAGTAATCAATTACGGGGTCATTAGTTCATAGCCCATATATGGAGTTCCGCGTTACATAACTT
ACGGTAAATGGCCCGCCTGGCTGACCGCCCAACGACCCCCGCCCATTGACGTCAATAATGACGTATGTTC
CCATAGTAACGCCAATAGGGACTTTCCATTGACGTCAATGGGTGGAGTATTTACGGTAAACTGCCCACTT
GGCAGTACATCAAGTGTATCATATGCCAAGTACGCCCCCTATTGACGTCAATGACGGTAAATGGCCCGCC
TGGCATTATGCCCAGTACATGACCTTATGGGACTTTCCTACTTGGCAGTACATCTAGTATTAGTCATCGC
TATTACCATGGTGATGCGGTTTTGGCAGTACATCAATGGGCGTGGATAGCGGTTTGACTCACGGGGATTT
CCAAGTCTCCACCCCATTGACGTCAATGGGAGTTTGTTTTGGCACCAAAATCAACGGGACTTTCCAAAAT
GTCGTAACAACTCCGCCCCATTGACGCAAATGGGCGGTAGGCGTGTACGGTGGGAGGTCTATATAAGCAG
AGCTCGTTTAGTGAACCGTCAGATCGCCTGGAGACGCCATCCACGCTGTTTTGACCTCCATAGAAGACAC
CGGGACCGATCCAGCCTCCGCGGCCGGGAACGGTGCATTGGAACGCGGATTCCCCGTGCCAAGAGTGACG
TAAGTACCGCCTATAGACTCTATAGGCACACCCCTTTGGCTCTTATGCATGAATTAATACGACTCACTAT
AGGGAGACAGACTGTTCCTTTCCTGGGTCTTTTCTGCAGGCACCGTCGTCGACTTAACAGATCTCGAGAT
GGATGATGATATCGCCGCGCTCGTCGTCGACAACGGCGTGGGCATGTGCAAGGCCGGCTTCGCGGGCGAC
GATGCCCCCCGGGCCGTCTTCCCCTCCATCGTGGGGCGCCCCAGGCACCAGGGCGTGATGGTGGGCATGG
GTCAGAAGGATTCCTATGTGGGCGACGAGGCCCAGAGCAAGAGAGGCATCCTCACCCTGAAGTACCCCAT
CGAGCACGGCATCGTCACCAACTGGGACGACATGGAGAAAATCTGGCACCACACCTTCTACAATGAGCTG
CGTGTGGCTCCCGAGGAGCACCCCGTGCTGCTGACCGAGGCCCCCCTGAACCCCAAGGCCAACCGCGAGA
AGATGACCCAGATCATGTTTGAGACCTTCAACACCCCAGCCATGTACGTTGCTATCCAGGCTGTGCTATC
CCTGTACGCCTCTGGCCGTACCACTGGCATCGTGATGGACTCCGGTGACGGGGTCACCCACACTGTGCCC
ATCTACGAGGGGTATGCCCTCCCCCATGCCATCCTGCGTCTGGACCTGGCTGGCCGGGACCTGACTGACT
ACCTCATGAAGATCCTCACCGAGCGCGGCTACAGCTTCACCACCACGGCCGAGCGGGAAATCGTGCGTGA
CATTAAGGAGAAGCTGTGCTACGTCGCCCTGGACTTCGAGCAAGAGATGGCCACGGCTGCTTCCAGCTCC
TCCCTGGAGAAGAGCTACGAGCTGCCTGACGGCCAGGTCATCACCATTGGCAATGAGCGGTTCCGCTGCC
CTGAGGCACTCTTCCAGCCTTCCTTCCTGGGCATGGAGTCCTGTGGCATCCACGAAACTACCTTCAACTC
CATCATGAAGTGTGACGTGGACATCCGCAAAGACCTGTACGCCAACACAGTGCTGTCTGGCGGCACCACC
ATGTACCCTGGCATTGCCGACAGGATGCAGAAGGAGATCACAGCCCTGGCACCCAGCACAATGAAGATCA
AGATCATTGCTCCTCCTGAGCGCAAGTACTCCGTGTGGATCGGCGGCTCCATCCTGGCCTCGCTGTCCAC
CTTCCAGCAGATGTGGATCAGCAAGCAGGAGTATGACGAGTCCGGCCCCTCCATCGTCCACCGCAAATGC
TTCGATAGTGCTGGTAGTGCTGGTAGTGCTGGTATGAATGGAGCTATAGGAGGTGACCTTTTGCTCAATT
TTCCTGACATGTCGGTCCTAGAGCGCCAAAGGGCTCACCTCAAGTACCTCAATCCCACCTTTGATTCTCC
TCTCGCCGGCTTCTTTGCCGATTCTTCAATGATTACCGGCGGCGAGATGGACAGCTATCTTTCGACTGCC
GGTTTGAATCTTCCGATGATGTACGGTGAGACGACGGTGGAAGGTGATTCAAGACTCTCAATTTCGCCGG
AAACGACGCTTGGGACTGGAAATTTCAAGGCAGCGAAGTTTGATACAGAGACTAAGGATTGTAATGAGGC
GGCGAAGAAGATGACGATGAACAGAGATGACCTAGTAGAAGAAGGAGAAGAAGAGAAGTCGAAAATAACA
GAGCAAAACAATGGGAGCACAAAAAGCATCAAGAAGATGAAACACAAAGCCAAGAAAGAAGAGAACAATT
TCTCTAATGATTCATCTAAAGTGACGAAGGAATTGGAGAAAACGGATTATATTCATGGCGGCAGCGGCGG
CAGCCGAAGCTTCGAATTCATGGCTAGCAAAGGAGAAGAACTCTTCACTGGAGTTGTCCCAATTCTTGTT
GAATTAGATGGTGATGTTAACGGCCACAAGTTCTCTGTCAGTGGAGAGGGTGAAGGTGATGCAACATACG
GAAAACTTACCCTGAAGTTCATCTGCACTACTGGCAAACTGCCTGTTCCATGGCCAACACTAGTCACTAC
TCTGTGCTATGGTGTTCAATGCTTTTCAAGATACCCGGATCATATGAAACGGCATGACTTTTTCAAGAGT
GCCATGCCCGAAGGTTATGTACAGGAAAGGACCATCTTCTTCAAAGATGACGGCAACTACAAGACACGTG
CTGAAGTCAAGTTTGAAGGTGATACCCTTGTTAATAGAATCGAGTTAAAAGGTATTGACTTCAAGGAAGA
TGGCAACATTCTGGGACACAAATTGGAATACAACTATAACTCACACAATGTATACATCATGGCAGACAAA
CAAAAGAATGGAATCAAAGTGAACTTCAAGACCCGCCACAACATTGAAGATGGAAGCGTTCAACTAGCAG
ACCATTATCAACAAAATACTCCAATTGGCGATGGCCCTGTCCTTTTACCAGACAACCATTACCTGTCCAC
ACAATCTGCCCTTTCGAAAGATCCCAACGAAAAGAGAGACCACATGGTCCTTCTTGAGTTTGTAACAGCT
GCTGGGATTACACATGGCAGGATGAACTGTACAACTGAGAATTCTGCAGTCGACGGTACCGCGGGCCCGG
GATCCACCGGGTACAAGTAAAGCGGCCGCGACTCTAGATCATAATCAGCCATACCACATTTGTAGAGGTT
TTACTTGCTTTAAAAAACCTCCCACACCTCCCCCTGAACCTGAAACATAAAATGAATGCAATTGTTGTTG
TTAACTTGTTTATTGCAGCTTATAATGGTTACAAATAAAGCAATAGCATCACAAATTTCACAAATAAAGC
ATTTTTTTCACTGCATTCTAGTTGTGGTTTGTCCAAACTCATCAATGTATCTTAAGGCGTAAATTGTAAG
CGTTAATATTTTGTTAAAATTCGCGTTAAATTTTTGTTAAATCAGCTCATTTTTTAACCAATAGGCCGAA
ATCGGCAAAATCCCTTATAAATCAAAAGAATAGACCGAGATAGGGT
[37 nt withheld, positions 3757-3793]
AAAGAACGTGGACTCCAACGTCAAAGG
[49 nt withheld, positions 3821-3869]
T
[91 nt withheld, positions 3871-3961]
G
[124 nt withheld, positions 3963-4086]
CAGGTGGCACTTTTCGGGGAAATGTGCGCGGAACCCCTATTTGTTTATTTTTCTAAATACATTCAAATAT
GTATCCGCTCATGAGACAATAACCCTGATAAATGCTTCAATAATATTGAAAAAGGAAGAGTCCTGAGGCG
GAAAGAACCAGCTGTGGAATGTGTGTCAGTTAGGGTGTGGAAAGTCCCCAGGCTCCCCAGCAGGCAGAAG
TATGCAAAGCATGCATCTCAATTAGTCAGCAACCAGGTGTGGAAAGTCCCCAGGCTCCCCAGCAGGCAGA
AGTATGCAAAGCATGCATCTCAATTAGTCAGCAACCATAGTCCCGCCCCTAACTCCGCCCATCCCGCCCC
TAACTCCGCCCAGTTCCGCCCATTCTCCGCCCCATGGCTGACTAATTTTTTTTATTTATGCAGAGGCCGA
GGCCGCCTCGGCCTCTGAGCTATTCCAGAAGTAGTGAGGAGGCTTTTTTGGAGGCCTAGGCTTTTGCAAA
GATCGATCAAGAGACAGGATGAGGATCGTTTCGCATGATTGAACAAGATGGATTGCACGCAGGTTCTCCG
GCCGCTTGGGTGGAGAGGCTATTCGGCTATGACTGGGCACAACAGACAATCGGCTGCTCTGATGCCGCCG
TGTTCCGGCTGTCAGCGCAGGGGCGCCCGGTTCTTTTTGTCAAGACCGACCTGTCCGGTGCCCTGAATGA
ACTGCAAGACGAGGCAGCGCGGCTATCGTGGCTGGCCACGACGGGCGTTCCTTGCGCAGCTGTGCTCGAC
GTTGTCACTGAAGCGGGAAGGGACTGGCTGCTATTGGGCGAAGTGCCGGGGCAGGATCTCCTGTCATCTC
ACCTTGCTCCTGCCGAGAAAGTATCCATCATGGCTGATGTAATGCGGCGGCTGCATACGCTTGATCCGGC
TACCTGCCCATTCGACCACCAAGCGAAACATCGCATCGAGCGAGCACGTACTCGGATGGAAGCCGGTCTT
GTCGATCAGGATGATCTGGACGAAGAGCATCAGGGGCTCGCGCCAGCCGAACTGTTCGCCAGGCTCAAGG
CGAGCATGCCCGACGGCGAGGATCTCGTCGTGACCCATGGCGATGCCTGCTTGCCGAATATCATGGTGGA
AAATGGCCGCTTTTCTGGATTCATCGACTGTGGCCGGCTGGGTGTGGCGGACCGCTATCAGGACATAGCG
TTGGCTACCCGTGATATTGCTGAAGAGCTTGGCGGCGAATGGGCTGACCGCTTCCTCGTGCTTTACGGTA
TCGCCGCTCCCGATTCGCAGCGCATCGCCTTCTATCGCCTTCTTGACGAGTTCTTCTGAGCGGGACTCTG
GGGTTCGAAATGACCGACCAAGCGACGCCCAACCTGCCATCACGAGATTTCGATTCCACCGCCGCCTTCT
ATGAAAGGTTGGGCTTCGGAATCGTTTTCCGGGACGCCGGCTGGATGATCCTCCAGCGCGGGGATCTCAT
GCTGGAGTTCTTCGCCCACCCTAGGGGGAGGCTAACTGAAACACGGAAGGAGACAATACCGGAAGGAACC
CGCGCTATGACGGCAATAAAAAGACAGAATAAAACGCACGGTGTTGGGTCGTTTGTTCATAAACGCGGGG
TTCGGTCCCAGGGCTGGCACTCTGTCGATACCCCACCGAGACCCCATTGGGGCCAATACGCCCGCGTTTC
TTCCTTTTCCCCACCCCACCCCCCAAGTTCGGGTGAAGGCCCAGGGCTCGCAGCCAACGTCGGGGCGGCA
GGCCCTGCCATAGCCTCAGGTTACTCATATATACTTTAGATTGATTTAAAACTTCATTTTTAATTTAAAA
GGATCTAGGTGAAGATCCTTTTTGATAATCTCATGACCAAAATCCCTTAACGTGAGTTTTCGTTCCACTG
AGCGTCAGACCCCGTAGAAAAGATCAAAGGATCTTCTTGAGATCCTTTTTTTCTGCGCGTAATCTGCTGC
TTGCAAACAAAAAAACCACCGCTACCAGCGGTGGTTTGTTTGCCGGATCAAGAGCTACCAACTCTTTTTC
CGAAGGTAACTGGCTTCAGCAGAGCGCAGATACCAAATACTGTTCTTCTAGTGTAGCCGTAGTTAGGCCA
CCACTTCAAGAACTCTGTAGCACCGCCTACATACCTCGCTCTGCTAATCCTGTTACCAGTGGCTGCTGCC
AGTGGCGATAAGTCGTGTCTTACCGGGTTGGACTCAAGACGATAGTTACCGGATAAGGCGCAGCGGTCGG
GCTGAACGGGGGGTTCGTGCACACAGCCCAGCTTGGAGCGAACGACCTACACCGAACTGAGATACCTACA
GCGTGAGCTATGAGAAAGCGCCACGCTTCCCGAAGGGAGAAAGGCGGACAGGTATCCGGTAAGCGGCAGG
GTCGGAACAGGAGAGCGCACGAGGGAGCTTCCAGGGGGAAACGCCTGGTATCTTTATAGTCCTGTCGGGT
TTCGCCACCTCTGACTTGAGCGTCGATTTTTGTGATGCTCGTCAGGGGGGCGGAGCCTATGGAAAAACGC
CAGCAACGCGGCCTTTTTACGGTTCCTGGCCTTTTGCTGGCC
Features (pLannotate 1.2.2; 18 found; start..end, strand, type, name):
      1..60      +  rep_origin     RSF ori (fragment): Plasmids containing the RSF 1030 origin of replication can be propagated in E. coli cells that contain additional plasmids with compatible origins.
     68..430     +  enhancer       CMV enhancer: human cytomegalovirus immediate early enhancer
    431..634     +  promoter       CMV promoter: human cytomegalovirus (CMV) immediate early promoter
    770..879     +  intron         CMV intron: modified intron A from human cytomegalovirus (CMV)
    909..2033    +  CDS            ACTB: ACTB_BOVIN - Experimental evidence at protein level: Swiss-Prot protein existence level 1. Actin is a highly conserved protein that polymerizes to produce filaments that form cross-linked networks in the cytoplasm of cells. Actin exists in both monomeric (G-actin) and polymeric (F-actin) forms, both forms playing key functions, such as cell motility and contraction. In addition to their role in the cytoplasmic cytoskeleton, G- and F-actin also localize in the nucleus, and regulate gene transcription and motility and repair of damaged DNA. From Bos taurus (Bovine).
   2064..2573    +  CDS            CIBN: N-terminal portion of the CIB1 transcription factor from Arabidopsis thaliana binds to CRY2 (cryptochrome 2) that has absorbed blue light (Kennedy et al., 2010)
   2610..3308    +  CDS            sg25: sg25 is a basic (constitutively fluorescent) green fluorescent protein published in 1997, derived from Aequorea victoria.
   3329..3365    +  misc_feature   MCS (fragment): multiple cloning site
   3397..3480    +  CDS            large T antigen (fragment): large T antigen from SV40 (simian virus 40)
   3503..3624    +  polyA_signal   SV40 poly(A) signal: SV40 polyadenylation signal
   3658..4086    -  rep_origin     f1 ori (sequence partly withheld): f1 bacteriophage origin of replication; arrow indicates direction of (+) strand synthesis
   4113..4217    +  promoter       AmpR promoter: bla
   4219..4576    +  promoter       SV40 promoter: SV40 enhancer and early promoter
   4611..5405    +  CDS            NeoR/KanR: aminoglycoside phosphotransferase from Tn5; aph(3')-II (or nptII); confers resistance to neomycin, kanamycin, and G418 (Geneticin®)
   5426..5578    +  CDS            ble (fragment): BLE_KLEPN - Experimental evidence at protein level: Swiss-Prot protein existence level 1. Binding protein with a strong affinity to the bleomycin family of antibiotics. Binds to CL990; an antimitotic-antibiotic compound. From Klebsiella pneumoniae.
   5637..5684    +  polyA_signal   HSV TK poly(A) signal: herpes simplex virus thymidine kinase polyadenylation signal (Cole and Stacy, 1985)
   5775..5791    -  polyA_signal   bGH poly(A) signal (fragment): bovine growth hormone polyadenylation signal
   6013..6601    +  rep_origin     ori: high-copy-number ColE1/pMB1/pBR322/pUC origin of replication
