[The description below was written by a language model from this plasmid's Addgene catalogue record and pLannotate feature annotations shown in this document.]
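Description:
ActinS14V.CIB.GFP is a mammalian expression plasmid of about 6.6 kb built on the phCMV-GFP backbone. It produces a three-part fusion protein: beta-actin carrying an S14V substitution, followed by CIBN, followed by a C-terminal GFP. Transcription is driven by the human cytomegalovirus immediate-early enhancer and promoter, with a modified CMV intron A upstream of the coding region, and it ends at an SV40 polyadenylation signal. The actin–CIBN insert (about 1.7 kb) was placed between XhoI and HindIII sites, in frame with the backbone's green fluorescent protein. The catalogue lists the actin as human. The automated annotation matched it to the bovine beta-actin entry, which is consistent with how highly conserved this protein is. The fluorescent protein is annotated as an Aequorea victoria-derived green variant.

The plasmid replicates in E. coli from a high-copy ColE1/pUC-type origin and also carries an f1 origin. A single NeoR/KanR (Tn5 aminoglycoside phosphotransferase) gene sits behind tandem bacterial (bla) and SV40 early promoters and is terminated by an HSV TK polyadenylation signal. This gene provides kanamycin resistance in bacteria and G418 selection in mammalian cells. Several other annotated features are short fragments (RSF origin, ble, bGH poly(A), SV40 large T), most likely backbone remnants rather than functional elements.

CIBN is the N-terminal portion of Arabidopsis CIB1, which binds cryptochrome 2 (CRY2) once CRY2 has absorbed blue light. The fusion therefore makes actin a light-recruitable partner that can be followed by its GFP fluorescence. The construct comes from work on CofActor, a light- and stress-gated optogenetic clustering system for studying disease-associated cytoskeletal dynamics in living cells. The record does not describe the partner construct or explain the specific effect of the S14V mutation.
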