Addgene plasmid #133620: ActinS14V.CIB.GFP
Purpose: Expresses beta actin S14V - CIBN - GFP protein fusion
Depositing lab: Robert Hughes. Publication: CofActor: A light- and stress-gated optogenetic clustering tool to study disease-associated cytoskeletal dynamics in living cells. Salem FB, Bunner WP, Prabhu VV, Kuyateh AB, O'Bryant CT, Murashov AK, Szatmari EM, Hughes RM. J Biol Chem. 2020 Aug 7;295(32):11231-11245. doi: 10.1074/jbc.RA119.012427. Epub 2020 May 18. PubMed 32424038.
Backbone
  Vector backbone: phCMV - GFP
  Backbone manufacturer: Genelantis
  Vector type: Mammalian Expression
  Selectable markers: Neomycin (select with G418)
Growth in bacteria
  Bacterial resistance: Kanamycin, 50 μg/mL
  Growth temperature: 37°C
  Growth strain: DH5alpha
  Copy number: High Copy
Gene/Insert
  Gene/Insert name: betaActin - CIB
  Species: H. sapiens (human), A. thaliana (mustard weed)
  Insert size (bp): 1701
  Promoter: cmv
  Tag / fusion protein: GFP (C terminal on insert)
  Cloning method: Restriction Enzyme; 5′ cloning site xhoI (not destroyed); 3′ cloning site hindIII (not destroyed)
  Sequencing primers: 5′ cmvF
Terms and licenses: Academic/Nonprofit Terms; Industry Terms: Not Available to Industry
Depositor comments: Please visit https://www.biorxiv.org/content/10.1101/857706v2 for bioRxiv preprint.
How to cite: ActinS14V.CIB.GFP was a gift from Robert Hughes (Addgene plasmid # 133620 ; http://n2t.net/addgene:133620 ; RRID:Addgene_133620)
